Addgene plasmid #83768: MSCV-6NBC-GFP-PGK-Puro-Barcode91
Purpose: individual 6N barcode to make barcoded cell line variants
Depositing lab: Monte Winslow. Depositing organization: Stanford University. Publication: An in vivo multiplexed small-molecule screening platform. Gruner BM, Schulze CJ, Yang D, Ogasawara D, Dix MM, Rogers ZN, Chuang CH, McFarland CD, Chiou SH, Brown JM, Cravatt BF, Bogyo M, Winslow MM. Nat Methods. 2016 Sep 12. doi: 10.1038/nmeth.3992. PubMed 27617390.
Backbone
  Vector backbone: MSCV
  Vector type: Retroviral
  Selectable markers: Puromycin
Growth in bacteria
  Bacterial resistance: Ampicillin, 100 μg/mL
  Growth temperature: 37°C
  Growth strain: DH5alpha
  Copy number: High Copy
Gene/Insert
  Gene/Insert name: Barcode91
  Species: Synthetic
  Cloning method: Restriction Enzyme; 5′ cloning site BglII (destroyed during cloning); 3′ cloning site EcoRI (not destroyed)
  Sequencing primers: 5′ CCCTTGAACCTCCTCGTTCGACC
Terms and licenses: Academic/Nonprofit Terms; Industry Terms: Not Available to Industry
How to cite: MSCV-6NBC-GFP-PGK-Puro-Barcode91 was a gift from Monte Winslow (Addgene plasmid # 83768 ; http://n2t.net/addgene:83768 ; RRID:Addgene_83768)
