[The description below was written by a language model from this plasmid's Addgene catalogue record and pLannotate feature annotations shown in this document.]
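Description:
MSCV-6NBC-GFP-PGK-Puro-Barcode91 is a gammaretroviral transfer vector built on the murine stem cell virus (MSCV) backbone, and is one member of a series of plasmids that each carry a distinct synthetic six-nucleotide barcode, here barcode 91. In bacteria it is maintained through a high-copy ColE1/pUC-type origin and selected with ampicillin via the β-lactamase gene. The remaining bacterial annotations (fragments of lacI, lacZα, rop, bom and the tetracycline resistance gene, plus a lac promoter/operator) are backbone remnants with no evident role in the payload.

The proviral unit is flanked by 5′ and 3′ MESV-derived long terminal repeats and contains the Ψ packaging signal together with a truncated, start-codon-less gag segment, which extends the packaging region and helps the genomic RNA be encapsidated when gag, pol and env are supplied in trans by packaging cells. Downstream lies an EGFP coding sequence with no dedicated internal promoter annotated, so it is presumably transcribed from the 5′ LTR, followed by a mouse PGK promoter driving puromycin N-acetyltransferase. The barcode itself is too short to be annotated in the feature table. The record says it was cloned between BglII (destroyed) and EcoRI sites, which, together with the construct name, suggests it sits just upstream of EGFP, but its exact position is not given.

After transduction and integration, cells are fluorescent, puromycin-selectable and permanently marked with a heritable DNA tag. The stated purpose is to generate barcoded cell line variants. In the associated work on multiplexed in vivo small-molecule screening, differently barcoded populations can be pooled and their relative abundance read out by sequencing the barcode.
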