Features (pLannotate 1.2.2; 19 found; start..end, strand, type, name):
    579..920     +  misc_feature   MESV Ψ: packaging signal of murine embryonic stem cell virus
    987..1403    +  CDS            gag (truncated): truncated Moloney murine leukemia virus (MMLV) gag gene lacking the start codon
   1427..2143    +  CDS            EGFP: EGFP is a basic (constitutively fluorescent) green fluorescent protein published in 1996, derived from Aequorea victoria. It is reported to be a rapidly-maturing weak dimer with moderate acid sensitivity.
   2161..2660    +  promoter       PGK promoter: mouse phosphoglycerate kinase 1 promoter
   2681..3280    +  CDS            PuroR: puromycin N-acetyltransferase; pac from Streptomyces alboniger; confers resistance to puromycin
   3380..3894    +  LTR            3' LTR: 3' long terminal repeat from murine embryonic stem cell virus
   4087..4103    -  protein_bind   lac operator: The lac repressor binds to the lac operator to inhibit transcription in E. coli. This inhibition can be relieved by adding lactose or isopropyl-β-D-thiogalactopyranoside (IPTG). lac repressor encoded by lacI
   4111..4141    -  promoter       lac promoter: promoter for the E. coli lac operon
   4156..4177    -  protein_bind   CAP binding site: CAP binding activates transcription in the presence of cAMP. E. coli catabolite activator protein
   4190..4282    -  CDS            lacI (fragment): lac repressor; lacI; The lac repressor binds to the lac operator to inhibit transcription in E. coli. This inhibition can be relieved by adding lactose or isopropyl-β-D-thiogalactopyranoside (IPTG).
   4465..5053    -  rep_origin     ori: high-copy-number ColE1/pMB1/pBR322/pUC origin of replication
   5224..6084    -  CDS            AmpR: β-lactamase; bla; confers resistance to ampicillin, carbenicillin, and related antibiotics
   6085..6189    -  promoter       AmpR promoter: bla
   6284..6319    +  CDS            rop (fragment): Rop protein, which maintains plasmids at low copy number; rop
   6421..6520    +  misc_feature   bom (fragment): basis of mobility region from pBR322
   6526..6675    -  CDS            lacZα (fragment): LacZα fragment of β-galactosidase; lacZ fragment
   6675..6876    -  CDS            TcR (fragment): tetracycline efflux protein; tet; confers resistance to tetracycline
   6877..6975    +  CDS            env (fragment): murine leukemia virus gPr80 envelope polyprotein precursor; env; proteolytically cleaved into gp70SU and p15TM subunits
   7017..515     +  LTR            5' LTR (across the origin): 5' long terminal repeat from murine embryonic stem cell virus
>Addgene plasmid #83768 | MSCV-6NBC-GFP-PGK-Puro-Barcode91 | depositor full sequence | sequence record 159968 | Full Sequence
TGAAAGACCCCACCTGTAGGTTTGGCAAGCTAGCTTAAGTAACGCCATTTTGCAAGGCATGGAAAATACA
TAACTGAGAATAGAGAAGTTCAGATCAAGGTTAGGAACAGAGAGACAGCAGAATATGGGCCAAACAGGAT
ATCTGTGGTAAGCAGTTCCTGCCCCGGCTCAGGGCCAAGAACAGATGGTCCCCAGATGCGGTCCCGCCCT
CAGCAGTTTCTAGAGAACCATCAGATGTTTCCAGGGTGCCCCAAGGACCTGAAATGACCCTGTGCCTTAT
TTGAACTAACCAATCAGTTCGCTTCTCGCTTCTGTTCGCGCGCTTCTGCTCCCCGAGCTCAATAAAAGAG
CCCACAACCCCTCACTCGGCGCGCCAGTCCTCCGATAGACTGCGTCGCCCGGGTACCCGTATTCCCAATA
AAGCCTCTTGCTGTTTGCATCCGAATCGTGGACTCGCTGATCCTTGGGAGGGTCTCCTCAGATTGATTGA
CTGCCCACCTCGGGGGTCTTTCATTTGGAGGTTCCACCGAGATTTGGAGACCCCTGCCCAGGGACCACCG
ACCCCCCCGCCGGGAGGTAAGCTGGCCAGCGGTCGTTTCGTGTCTGTCTCTGTCTTTGTGCGTGTTTGTG
CCGGCATCTAATGTTTGCGCCTGCGTCTGTACTAGTTAGCTAACTAGCTCTGTATCTGGCGGACCCGTGG
TGGAACTGACGAGTTCTGAACACCCGGCCGCAACCCTGGGAGACGTCCCAGGGACTTTGGGGGCCGTTTT
TGTGGCCCGACCTGAGGAAGGGAGTCGATGTGGAATCCGACCCCGTCAGGATATGTGGTTCTGGTAGGAG
ACGAGAACCTAAAACAGTTCCCGCCTCCGTCTGAATTTTTGCTTTCGGTTTGGAACCGAAGCCGCGCGTC
TTGTCTGCTGCAGCGCTGCAGCATCGTTCTGTGTTGTCTCTGTCTGACTGTGTTTCTGTATTTGTCTGAA
AATTAGGGCCAGACTGTTACCACTCCCTTAAGTTTGACCTTAGGTCACTGGAAAGATGTCGAGCGGATCG
CTCACAACCAGTCGGTAGATGTCAAGAAGAGACGTTGGGTTACCTTCTGCTCTGCAGAATGGCCAACCTT
TAACGTCGGATGGCCGCGAGACGGCACCTTTAACCGAGACCTCATCACCCAGGTTAAGATCAAGGTCTTT
TCACCTGGCCCGCATGGACACCCAGACCAGGTCCCCTACATCGTGACCTGGGAAGCCTTGGCTTTTGACC
CCCCTCCCTGGGTCAAGCCCTTTGTACACCCTAAGCCTCCGCCTCCTCTTCCTCCATCCGCCCCGTCTCT
CCCCCTTGAACCTCCTCGTTCGACCCCGCCTCGATCCTCCCTTTATCCAGCCCTCACTCCTTCTCTAGGC
GCCGGAATTAGATCCGCCCACCCACCATGGTGAGCAAGGGCGAGGAGCTGTTCACCGGGGTGGTGCCCAT
CCTGGTCGAGCTGGACGGCGACGTAAACGGCCACAAGTTCAGCGTGTCCGGCGAGGGCGAGGGCGATGCC
ACCTACGGCAAGCTGACCCTGAAGTTCATCTGCACCACCGGCAAGCTGCCCGTGCCCTGGCCCACCCTCG
TGACCACCCTGACCTACGGCGTGCAGTGCTTCAGCCGCTACCCCGACCACATGAAGCAGCACGACTTCTT
CAAGTCCGCCATGCCCGAAGGCTACGTCCAGGAGCGCACCATCTTCTTCAAGGACGACGGCAACTACAAG
ACCCGCGCCGAGGTGAAGTTCGAGGGCGACACCCTGGTGAACCGCATCGAGCTGAAGGGCATCGACTTCA
AGGAGGACGGCAACATCCTGGGGCACAAGCTGGAGTACAACTACAACAGCCACAACGTCTATATCATGGC
CGACAAGCAGAAGAACGGCATCAAGGTGAACTTCAAGATCCGCCACAACATCGAGGACGGCAGCGTGCAG
CTCGCCGACCACTACCAGCAGAACACCCCCATCGGCGACGGCCCCGTGCTGCTGCCCGACAACCACTACC
TGAGCACCCAGTCCGCCCTGAGCAAAGACCCCAACGAGAAGCGCGATCACATGGTCCTGCTGGAGTTCGT
GACCGCCGCCGGGATCACTCTCGGCATGGACGAGCTGTACAAGTAGCGGAGAATTCTACCGGGTAGGGGA
GGCGCTTTTCCCAAGGCAGTCTGGAGCATGCGCTTTAGCAGCCCCGCTGGGCACTTGGCGCTACACAAGT
GGCCTCTGGCCTCGCACACATTCCACATCCACCGGTAGGCGCCAACCGGCTCCGTTCTTTGGTGGCCCCT
TCGCGCCACCTTCTACTCCTCCCCTAGTCAGGAAGTTCCCCCCCGCCCCGCAGCTCGCGTCGTGCAGGAC
GTGACAAATGGAAGTAGCACGTCTCACTAGTCTCGTGCAGATGGACAGCACCGCTGAGCAATGGAAGCGG
GTAGGCCTTTGGGGCAGCGGCCAATAGCAGCTTTGCTCCTTCGCTTTCTGGGCTCAGAGGCTGGGAAGGG
GTGGGTCCGGGGGCGGGCTCAGGGGCGGGCTCAGGGGCGGGGCGGGCGCCCGAAGGTCCTCCGGAGGCCC
GGCATTCTGCACGCTTCAAAAGCGCACGTCTGCCGCGCTGTTCTCCTCTTCCTCATCTCCGGGCCTTTCG
ACCTGCAGCCCAAGCTTACCATGACCGAGTACAAGCCCACGGTGCGCCTCGCCACCCGCGACGACGTCCC
CAGGGCCGTACGCACCCTCGCCGCCGCGTTCGCCGACTACCCCGCCACGCGCCACACCGTCGATCCGGAC
CGCCACATCGAGCGGGTCACCGAGCTGCAAGAACTCTTCCTCACGCGCGTCGGGCTCGACATCGGCAAGG
TGTGGGTCGCGGACGACGGCGCCGCGGTGGCGGTCTGGACCACGCCGGAGAGCGTCGAAGCGGGGGCGGT
GTTCGCCGAGATCGGCCCGCGCATGGCCGAGTTGAGCGGTTCCCGGCTGGCCGCGCAGCAACAGATGGAA
GGCCTCCTGGCGCCGCACCGGCCCAAGGAGCCCGCGTGGTTCCTGGCCACCGTCGGCGTCTCGCCCGACC
ACCAGGGCAAGGGTCTGGGCAGCGCCGTCGTGCTCCCCGGAGTGGAGGCGGCCGAGCGCGCCGGGGTGCC
CGCCTTCCTGGAGACCTCCGCGCCCCGCAACCTCCCCTTCTACGAGCGGCTCGGCTTCACCGTCACCGCC
GACGTCGAGGTGCCCGAAGGACCGCGCACCTGGTGCATGACCCGCAAGCCCGGTGCCTGACGCCCGCCCC
ACGACCCGCAGCGCCCGACCGAAAGGAGCGCACGACCCCATGCATCGATAAAATAAAAGATTTTATTTAG
TCTCCAGAAAAAGGGGGGAATGAAAGACCCCACCTGTAGGTTTGGCAAGCTAGCTTAAGTAACGCCATTT
TGCAAGGCATGGAAAATACATAACTGAGAATAGAGAAGTTCAGATCAAGGTTAGGAACAGAGAGACAGCA
GAATATGGGCCAAACAGGATATCTGTGGTAAGCAGTTCCTGCCCCGGCTCAGGGCCAAGAACAGATGGTC
CCCAGATGCGGTCCCGCCCTCAGCAGTTTCTAGAGAACCATCAGATGTTTCCAGGGTGCCCCAAGGACCT
GAAATGACCCTGTGCCTTATTTGAACTAACCAATCAGTTCGCTTCTCGCTTCTGTTCGCGCGCTTCTGCT
CCCCGAGCTCAATAAAAGAGCCCACAACCCCTCACTCGGCGCGCCAGTCCTCCGATAGACTGCGTCGCCC
GGGTACCCGTGTATCCAATAAACCCTCTTGCAGTTGCATCCGACTTGTGGTCTCGCTGTTCCTTGGGAGG
GTCTCCTCTGAGTGATTGACTACCCGTCAGCGGGGGTCTTTCATGGGTAACAGTTTCTTGAAGTTGGAGA
ACAACATTCTGAGGGTAGGAGTCGAATATTAAGTAATCCTGACTCAATTAGCCACTGTTTTGAATCCACA
TACTCCAATACTCCTGAAATAGTTCATTATGGACAGCGCAGAAGAGCTGGGGAGAATTAATTCGTAATCA
TGGTCATAGCTGTTTCCTGTGTGAAATTGTTATCCGCTCACAATTCCACACAACATACGAGCCGGAAGCA
TAAAGTGTAAAGCCTGGGGTGCCTAATGAGTGAGCTAACTCACATTAATTGCGTTGCGCTCACTGCCCGC
TTTCCAGTCGGGAAACCTGTCGTGCCAGCTGCATTAATGAATCGGCCAACGCGCGGGGAGAGGCGGTTTG
CGTATTGGGCGCTCTTCCGCTTCCTCGCTCACTGACTCGCTGCGCTCGGTCGTTCGGCTGCGGCGAGCGG
TATCAGCTCACTCAAAGGCGGTAATACGGTTATCCACAGAATCAGGGGATAACGCAGGAAAGAACATGTG
AGCAAAAGGCCAGCAAAAGGCCAGGAACCGTAAAAAGGCCGCGTTGCTGGCGTTTTTCCATAGGCTCCGC
CCCCCTGACGAGCATCACAAAAATCGACGCTCAAGTCAGAGGTGGCGAAACCCGACAGGACTATAAAGAT
ACCAGGCGTTTCCCCCTGGAAGCTCCCTCGTGCGCTCTCCTGTTCCGACCCTGCCGCTTACCGGATACCT
GTCCGCCTTTCTCCCTTCGGGAAGCGTGGCGCTTTCTCATAGCTCACGCTGTAGGTATCTCAGTTCGGTG
TAGGTCGTTCGCTCCAAGCTGGGCTGTGTGCACGAACCCCCCGTTCAGCCCGACCGCTGCGCCTTATCCG
GTAACTATCGTCTTGAGTCCAACCCGGTAAGACACGACTTATCGCCACTGGCAGCAGCCACTGGTAACAG
GATTAGCAGAGCGAGGTATGTAGGCGGTGCTACAGAGTTCTTGAAGTGGTGGCCTAACTACGGCTACACT
AGAAGGACAGTATTTGGTATCTGCGCTCTGCTGAAGCCAGTTACCTTCGGAAAAAGAGTTGGTAGCTCTT
GATCCGGCAAACAAACCACCGCTGGTAGCGGTGGTTTTTTTGTTTGCAAGCAGCAGATTACGCGCAGAAA
AAAAGGATCTCAAGAAGATCCTTTGATCTTTTCTACGGGGTCTGACGCTCAGTGGAACGAAAACTCACGT
TAAGGGATTTTGGTCATGAGATTATCAAAAAGGATCTTCACCTAGATCCTTTTAAATTAAAAATGAAGTT
TTAAATCAATCTAAAGTATATATGAGTAAACTTGGTCTGACAGTTACCAATGCTTAATCAGTGAGGCACC
TATCTCAGCGATCTGTCTATTTCGTTCATCCATAGTTGCCTGACTCCCCGTCGTGTAGATAACTACGATA
CGGGAGGGCTTACCATCTGGCCCCAGTGCTGCAATGATACCGCGAGACCCACGCTCACCGGCTCCAGATT
TATCAGCAATAAACCAGCCAGCCGGAAGGGCCGAGCGCAGAAGTGGTCCTGCAACTTTATCCGCCTCCAT
CCAGTCTATTAATTGTTGCCGGGAAGCTAGAGTAAGTAGTTCGCCAGTTAATAGTTTGCGCAACGTTGTT
GCCATTGCTACAGGCATCGTGGTGTCACGCTCGTCGTTTGGTATGGCTTCATTCAGCTCCGGTTCCCAAC
GATCAAGGCGAGTTACATGATCCCCCATGTTGTGCAAAAAAGCGGTTAGCTCCTTCGGTCCTCCGATCGT
TGTCAGAAGTAAGTTGGCCGCAGTGTTATCACTCATGGTTATGGCAGCACTGCATAATTCTCTTACTGTC
ATGCCATCCGTAAGATGCTTTTCTGTGACTGGTGAGTACTCAACCAAGTCATTCTGAGAATAGTGTATGC
GGCGACCGAGTTGCTCTTGCCCGGCGTCAATACGGGATAATACCGCGCCACATAGCAGAACTTTAAAAGT
GCTCATCATTGGAAAACGTTCTTCGGGGCGAAAACTCTCAAGGATCTTACCGCTGTTGAGATCCAGTTCG
ATGTAACCCACTCGTGCACCCAACTGATCTTCAGCATCTTTTACTTTCACCAGCGTTTCTGGGTGAGCAA
AAACAGGAAGGCAAAATGCCGCAAAAAAGGGAATAAGGGCGACACGGAAATGTTGAATACTCATACTCTT
CCTTTTTCAATATTATTGAAGCATTTATCAGGGTTATTGTCTCATGAGCGGATACATATTTGAATGTATT
TAGAAAAATAAACAAATAGGGGTTCCGCGCACATTTCCCCGAAAAGTGCCACCTGACGTCTAAGAAACCA
TTATTATCATGACATTAACCTATAAAAATAGGCGTATCACGAGGCCCTTTCGTCTCGCGCGTTTCGGTGA
TGACGGTGAAAACCTCTGACACATGCAGCTCCCGGAGACGGTCACAGCTTGTCTGTAAGCGGATGCCGGG
AGCAGACAAGCCCGTCAGGGCGCGTCAGCGGGTGTTGGCGGGTGTCGGGGCTGGCTTAACTATGCGGCAT
CAGAGCAGATTGTACTGAGAGTGCACCATATGCGGTGTGAAATACCGCACAGATGCGTAAGGAGAAAATA
CCGCATCAGGCGCCATTCGCCATTCAGGCTGCGCAACTGTTGGGAAGGGCGATCGGTGCGGGCCTCTTCG
CTATTACGCCAGCTGGCGAAAGGGGGATGTGCTGCAAGGCGATTAAGTTGGGTAACGCCAGGGTTTTCCC
AGTCACGACGTTGTAAAACGACGGCGCAAGGAATGGTGCATGCAAGGAGATGGCGCCCAACAGTCCCCCG
GCCACGGGGCCTGCCACCATACCCACGCCGAAACAAGCGCTCATGAGCCCGAAGTGGCGAGCCCGATCTT
CCCCATCGGTGATGTCGGCGATATAGGCGCCAGCAACCGCACCTGTGGCGCCGGTGATGCCGGCCACGAT
GCGTCCGGCGTAGAGGCGATTAGTCCAATTTGTTAAAGACAGGATATCAGTGGTCCAGGCTCTAGTTTTG
ACTCAACAATATCACCAGCTGAAGCCTATAGAGTACGAGCCATAGATAAAATAAAAGATTTTATTTAGTC
TCCAGAAAAAGGGGGGAA
