>Addgene plasmid #83768 | MSCV-6NBC-GFP-PGK-Puro-Barcode91 | addgene partial sequence | sequence record 165509 | pLXSN5 5'-CCCTTGAACCTCCTCGTTCGACC-3'
CAGCCCTCACTCCTTCTCTAGGCGCCGGAATTAGATCCGCCCACCCACCATGGTGAGCAAGGGCGAGGAG
CTGTTCACCGGGGTGGTGCCCATCCTGGTCGAGCTGGACGGCGACGTAAACGGCCACAAGTTCAGCGTGT
CCGGCGAGGGCGAGGGCGATGCCACCTACGGCAAGCTGACCCTGAAGTTCATCTGCACCACCGGCAAGCT
GCCCGTGCCCTGGCCCACCCTCGTGACCACCCTGACCTACGGCGTGCAGTGCTTCAGCCGCTACCCCGAC
CACATGAAGCAGCACGACTTCTTCAAGTCCGCCATGCCCGAAGGCTACGTCCAGGAGCGCACCATCTTCT
TCAAGGACGACGGCAACTACAAGACCCGCGCCGAGGTGAAGTTCGAGGGCGACACCCTGGTGAACCGCAT
CGAGCTGAAGGGCATCGACTTCAAGGAGGACGGCAACATCCTGGGGCACAAGCTGGAGTACAACTACAAC
AGCCACAACGTCTATATCATGGCCGACAAGCAGAAGAACGGCATCAAGGTGAACTTCAAGATCCGCCACA
ACATCGAGGACGGCAGCGTGCAGCTCGCCGACCACTACCAGCAGAACACCCCCATCGGCGACGGCCCCGT
GCTGCTGCCCGACAACCACTACCTGAGCACCCAGTCCGCCCTGAGCAAAGACCCCAACGAGAAGCGCGAT
CACATGGTCCTGCTGGAGTTCGTGACCGCCGCCGGGATCACTCTCGGCATGGACGAGCTGTACAAGTAGC
GGAGAATTCTACCGGGTAGGGGAGGCGCTTTTCCCAAGGCAGTCTGGAGCATGCGCTTTAG
